LOCUS       Exported 2927 bp ds-DNA circular SYN 13-MAY-2021
DEFINITION  empty BB3 for insertion and overexpression of 5 genes in P.
            pastoris.
ACCESSION   .
VERSION     .
KEYWORDS    BB3aK_AF
SOURCE      synthetic DNA construct
  ORGANISM  synthetic DNA construct
REFERENCE   1 (bases 1 to 2927)
  AUTHORS   Prielhofer R, Barrero JJ, Steuer S, Gassler T, Zahrl R, Baumann K,
            Sauer M, Mattanovich D, Gasser B, Marx H
  TITLE     GoldenPiCS: a Golden Gate-derived modular cloning system for applied
            synthetic biology in the yeast Pichia pastoris.
  JOURNAL   BMC Syst Biol. 2017 Dec 8;11(1):123. doi: 10.1186/s12918-017-0492-3.
  PUBMED    29221460
REFERENCE   2 (bases 1 to 2927)
  AUTHORS   .
  TITLE     Direct Submission
  JOURNAL   Exported May 13, 2021 from SnapGene Server 1.1.58
            http://www.snapgene.com
FEATURES             Location/Qualifiers
     source          1..2927
                     /organism="synthetic DNA construct"
                     /mol_type="other DNA"
     rep_origin      complement(62..650)
                     /direction=LEFT
                     /label=ori
                     /note="high-copy-number ColE1/pMB1/pBR322/pUC origin of
                     replication"
     primer_bind     complement(142..161)
                     /label=pBR322ori-F
                     /note="pBR322 origin, forward primer"
     gene            761..2117
                     /label=kanMX
                     /note="yeast selectable marker conferring kanamycin
                     resistance (Wach et al., 1994)"
     promoter        761..1104
                     /label=TEF promoter
                     /note="Ashbya gossypii TEF promoter"
     CDS             1105..1914
                     /codon_start=1
                     /gene="aph(3')-Ia"
                     /product="aminoglycoside phosphotransferase"
                     /label=KanR
                     /note="confers resistance to kanamycin"
                     /translation="MGKEKTHVSRPRLNSNMDADLYGYKWARDNVGQSGATIYRLYGKP
                     DAPELFLKHGKGSVANDVTDEMVRLNWLTEFMPLPTIKHFIRTPDDAWLLTTAIPGKTA
                     FQVLEEYPDSGENIVDALAVFLRRLHSIPVCNCPFNSDRVFRLAQAQSRMNNGLVDASD
                     FDDERNGWPVEQVWKEMHKLLPFSPDSVVTHGDFSLDNLIFDEGKLIGCIDVGRVGIAD
                     RYQDLAILWNCLGEFSPSLQKRLFQKYGIDNPDMNKLQFHLMLDEFF"
     primer_bind     complement(1172..1191)
                     /label=Kan-R
                     /note="Kanamycin resistance gene, reverse primer"
     terminator      1920..2117
                     /label=TEF terminator
                     /note="Ashbya gossypii TEF terminator"
ORIGIN
        1 cgctgtgagc aaaaggccag caaaaggcca ggaaccgtaa aaaggccgcg ttgctggcgt
       61 ttttccatag gctccgcccc cctgacgagc atcacaaaaa tcgacgctca agtcagaggt
      121 ggcgaaaccc gacaggacta taaagatacc aggcgtttcc ccctggaagc tccctcgtgc
      181 gctctcctgt tccgaccctg ccgcttaccg gatacctgtc cgcctttctc ccttcgggaa
      241 gcgtggcgct ttctcatagc tcacgctgta ggtatctcag ttcggtgtag gtcgttcgct
      301 ccaagctggg ctgtgtgcac gaaccccccg ttcagcccga ccgctgcgcc ttatccggta
      361 actatcgtct tgagtccaac ccggtaagac acgacttatc gccactggca gcagccactg
      421 gtaacaggat tagcagagcg aggtatgtag gcggtgctac agagttcttg aagtggtggc
      481 ctaactacgg ctacactaga agaacagtat ttggtatctg cgctctgctg aagccagtta
      541 ccttcggaaa aagagttggt agctcttgat ccggcaaaca aaccaccgct ggtagcggtg
      601 gtttttttgt ttgcaagcag cagattacgc gcagaaaaaa aggatctcaa gaagatcctt
      661 tgatcttttc tacggggtgg agcgcaaaaa accccgcccc tgacagggcg gggttttttc
      721 gcgatcggag accggatccc tcgagggtct ccgcttcatg gacatggagg cccagaatac
      781 cctccttgac agtcttgacg tgcgcagctc aggggcatga tgtgactgtc gcccgtacat
      841 ttagcccata catccccatg tataatcatt tgcatccata cattttgatg gccgcacggc
      901 gcgaagcaaa aattacggct cctcgctgca gacgtgcgag cagggaaacg ctcccctcac
      961 agacgcgttg aattgtcccc acgccgcgcc cctgtagaga aatataaaag gttaggattt
     1021 gccactgagg ttcttctttc atatacttcc ttttaaaatc ttgctaggat acagttctca
     1081 catcacatcc gaacataaac aaccatgggt aaggaaaaga ctcacgtttc gaggccgcga
     1141 ttaaattcca acatggatgc tgatttatat gggtataaat gggctcgcga taatgtcggg
     1201 caatcaggtg cgacaatcta tcgattgtat gggaagcccg atgcgccaga gttgtttctg
     1261 aaacatggca aaggtagcgt tgccaatgat gttacagatg agatggtcag actaaactgg
     1321 ctgacggaat ttatgcctct tccgaccatc aagcatttta tccgtactcc tgatgatgca
     1381 tggttactca ccactgcgat ccccggcaaa acagcattcc aggtattaga agaatatcct
     1441 gattcaggtg aaaatattgt tgatgcgctg gcagtgttcc tgcgccggtt gcattcgatt
     1501 cctgtttgta attgtccttt taacagcgat cgcgtatttc gtctcgctca ggcgcaatca
     1561 cgaatgaata acggtttggt tgatgcgagt gattttgatg acgagcgtaa tggctggcct
     1621 gttgaacaag tctggaaaga aatgcataag cttttgccat tctcaccgga ttcagtcgtc
     1681 actcatggtg atttctcact tgataacctt atttttgacg aggggaaatt aataggttgt
     1741 attgatgttg gacgagtcgg aatcgcagac cgataccagg atcttgccat cctatggaac
     1801 tgcctcggtg agttttctcc ttcattacag aaacggcttt ttcaaaaata tggtattgat
     1861 aatcctgata tgaataaatt gcagtttcat ttgatgctcg atgagttttt ctaatcagta
     1921 ctgacaataa aaagattctt gttttcaaga acttgtcatt tgtatagttt ttttatattg
     1981 tagttgttct attttaatca aatgttagcg tgatttatat tttttttcgc ctcgacatca
     2041 tctgcccaga tgcgaagtta agtgcgcaga aagtaatatc atgcgtcaat cgtatgtgaa
     2101 tgctggtcgc tatactggct tcagcaacgt tgtcactgaa gttggcatca gtatctacaa
     2161 accctacata cctcttgaag gtccagaagg taagcatttg cccgctccat tcctacccga
     2221 catatccact ctacatttta tagttcaagg caccgaaaaa gttcgaaaca agaagtttgt
     2281 tcctgataac aaggatttct ttattggtgg gacttcattt actgtctcca agaaggacat
     2341 ttctgctgtc ataaccgaga tagtctcaca gttcgagtct actgatgacc aaaagtcaga
     2401 gaaatttacc atgaaatctc ctcctccggt tgctttagtt gggcataatc tgataggagg
     2461 cctcaagaca ctgaagaatg cgggtatcac cattcccata cttccaatca taggatccgg
     2521 cgcgccgata ctcgagaatt atggcttaat caagtgaata catcaaagtc aaacttaaaa
     2581 tacattcttc gcaggcttgg cttgccacat agttttcttc acaatgctgc aaatgacgct
     2641 tattataccc ttttggcatc gttgaagctt gcacaaacga acgtcccact taatcttctg
     2701 tactctgaag aggagtggga aataccaaga aaaacatcaa actcgaatga ttttcccgaa
     2761 cccctaccac aagatattca tcagctgcga gataggctga tcaggagcaa gctcgtacga
     2821 gaagaaacaa aatgacaaaa aaaatcctat actatatagg ttacaaataa aaaagtatca
     2881 aaaatgaagc ctgcatctct caggcaaatg gcattctgac atcctct
//
