[The description below was written by a language model from this plasmid's Addgene catalogue record and the feature table of its GenBank file.]
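Description:
BB3aK_AF is an empty level-3 recipient backbone (BB3) from the GoldenPiCS system, a Golden Gate-derived modular cloning toolkit for the yeast Pichia pastoris. It is catalogued as a bacterial/yeast expression vector with no insert, and its stated role is to receive and overexpress five genes in P. pastoris, meaning that separately built expression units are combined into this plasmid to make a multigene construct. The held sequence record is about 2.9 kb, in line with the listed backbone size.

The annotated content is minimal. A high-copy ColE1/pMB1/pUC-type origin supports propagation in E. coli. A single kanMX cassette serves as the selection marker in both hosts. It consists of the aminoglycoside phosphotransferase aph(3')-Ia coding sequence flanked by the Ashbya gossypii TEF promoter and TEF terminator. The cassette provides kanamycin resistance in bacteria and G418 resistance in yeast, which matches the catalogue fields. No yeast replication origin is annotated.

Roughly 800 bp downstream of the kanMX cassette, along with short stretches around the origin, carry no annotation. The feature table therefore does not show the Golden Gate acceptor site, the type IIS restriction sites or fusion overhangs, or any genome-integration locus. The "a" and "AF" parts of the name probably encode such properties in the system's naming scheme, but the record does not define them. No promoters, terminators or coding sequences for the payload are present in the empty vector. These arrive with the inserted expression units, making the plasmid a starting scaffold for metabolic engineering, pathway assembly or co-overexpression studies in P. pastoris.
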