Addgene plasmid #98533: BB3aK_AF
Purpose: (Empty Backbone) empty BB3 for insertion and overexpression of 5 genes in P. pastoris
Depositing lab: Brigitte Gasser & Diethard Mattanovich & Michael Sauer. Depositing organization: Universitaet fur Bodenkultur Wien (BOKU-WIEN). Publication: GoldenPiCS: a Golden Gate-derived modular cloning system for applied synthetic biology in the yeast Pichia pastoris. Prielhofer R, Barrero JJ, Steuer S, Gassler T, Zahrl R, Baumann K, Sauer M, Mattanovich D, Gasser B, Marx H. BMC Syst Biol. 2017 Dec 8;11(1):123. doi: 10.1186/s12918-017-0492-3. PubMed 29221460.
Backbone
  Vector backbone: BB3
  Backbone size (bp): 2901
  Vector type: Bacterial Expression, Yeast Expression
  Selectable markers: G418
Growth in bacteria
  Bacterial resistance: Kanamycin, 50 μg/mL
  Growth temperature: 37°C
  Growth strain: DH10B
  Copy number: High Copy
Gene/Insert
  Gene/Insert name: None
Terms and licenses: Academic/Nonprofit Terms; Industry Terms: Not Available to Industry
How to cite: BB3aK_AF was a gift from Brigitte Gasser & Diethard Mattanovich & Michael Sauer (Addgene plasmid # 98533 ; http://n2t.net/addgene:98533 ; RRID:Addgene_98533)
